Addgene plasmid #126161: pBbE19a-RFP
Purpose: Constitutive expression vector for Escherichia coli. BglBrick compatible.
Depositing lab: Nigel Scrutton. Depositing organization: University of Manchester. Publication: SelProm: A Queryable and Predictive Expression Vector Selection Tool for Escherichia coli. Jervis AJ, Carbonell P, Taylor S, Sung R, Dunstan MS, Robinson CJ, Breitling R, Takano E, Scrutton NS. ACS Synth Biol. 2019 Mar 18. doi: 10.1021/acssynbio.8b00399. PubMed 30870592.
Backbone
  Vector backbone: pBb
  Backbone size w/o insert (bp): 2181
  Vector type: Bacterial Expression, Synthetic Biology
Growth in bacteria
  Bacterial resistance: Ampicillin, 100 μg/mL
  Growth temperature: 37°C
  Growth strain: DH5alpha
  Copy number: High Copy
Gene/Insert
  Gene/Insert name: RFP
  Species: Synthetic
  Insert size (bp): 678
  Promoter: J23105
  Cloning method: Unknown
  Sequencing primers: 5′ GTTATTGTCTCATGAGCGGATAC
Terms and licenses: Academic/Nonprofit Terms; Industry Terms: Not Available to Industry
Depositor comments: Cloning method was In-Fusion.
How to cite: pBbE19a-RFP was a gift from Nigel Scrutton (Addgene plasmid # 126161 ; http://n2t.net/addgene:126161 ; RRID:Addgene_126161)
