[The description below was written by a language model from this plasmid's Addgene catalogue record and pLannotate feature annotations shown in this document.]
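Description:
pBbE19a-RFP is a small (about 2.9 kb) bacterial expression plasmid from the BglBrick-compatible pBb vector family, built for constitutive gene expression in Escherichia coli and used in synthetic biology. It replicates from a high-copy ColE1/pMB1-type origin and is selected with ampicillin through a β-lactamase (AmpR) gene driven by its native bla promoter. A phage lambda t0 terminator sits between the resistance gene and the origin, which helps insulate the replication region from read-through transcription.

The payload is a 678 bp synthetic coding sequence for mRFP1, a monomeric red fluorescent derivative of DsRed. The catalogue entry gives the promoter as J23105, a member of the Anderson collection of constitutive sigma-70 promoters. The automated annotation labels a short fragment just upstream of the reporter as J23119; this is a partial match, as expected because the Anderson promoters are close sequence variants of the J23119 consensus, so it does not contradict the stated J23105 identity. Downstream of mRFP1, a tandem pair of terminators (rrnB T1 followed by the phage T7 early terminator T7Te) ends transcription of the expression cassette. No ribosome binding site, repressor gene or operator is annotated, consistent with an inducer-independent design.

The RFP serves as a fluorescent readout of promoter and vector strength, and as a placeholder that can be exchanged for a gene of interest using the BglBrick format. The associated publication concerns a tool for selecting and predicting the performance of E. coli expression vectors, which suggests that this plasmid is one of a set of characterised vectors. The depositor notes that it was assembled by In-Fusion cloning.
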