Features (pLannotate 1.2.2; 8 found; start..end, strand, type, name):
      7..25      +  promoter       J23119(SpeI) promoter (fragment): bacterial promoter (Registry of Standard Biological Parts BBa J23119) modified to end with an SpeI site
     81..758     +  CDS            mRFP1: monomeric derivative of DsRed (Campbell et al., 2002)
    791..862     +  terminator     rrnB T1 terminator: transcription terminator T1 from the E. coli rrnB gene
    878..905     +  terminator     T7Te terminator: phage T7 early transcription terminator
   1063..1651    -  rep_origin     ori: high-copy-number ColE1/pMB1/pBR322/pUC origin of replication
   1739..1833    -  terminator     lambda t0 terminator: transcription terminator from phage lambda
   1863..2723    -  CDS            AmpR: β-lactamase; bla; confers resistance to ampicillin, carbenicillin, and related antibiotics
   2724..2828    -  promoter       AmpR promoter: bla
>Addgene plasmid #126161 | pBbE19a-RFP | addgene full sequence | sequence record 330519 | Addgene NGS Result
TTTACGGCTAGCTCAGTCCTAGGTACTATGCTAGCAGGTTTAATCGAATTCAAAAGATCTTTTAAGAAGG
AGATATACATATGGCGAGTAGCGAAGACGTTATCAAAGAGTTCATGCGTTTCAAAGTTCGTATGGAAGGT
TCCGTTAACGGTCACGAGTTCGAAATCGAAGGTGAAGGTGAAGGTCGTCCGTACGAAGGTACCCAGACCG
CTAAACTGAAAGTTACCAAAGGTGGTCCGCTGCCGTTCGCTTGGGACATCCTGTCCCCGCAGTTCCAGTA
CGGTTCCAAAGCTTACGTTAAACACCCGGCTGACATCCCGGACTACCTGAAACTGTCCTTCCCGGAAGGT
TTCAAATGGGAACGTGTTATGAACTTCGAAGACGGTGGTGTTGTTACCGTTACCCAGGACTCCTCCCTGC
AAGACGGTGAGTTCATCTACAAAGTTAAACTGCGTGGTACCAACTTCCCGTCCGACGGTCCGGTTATGCA
GAAAAAAACCATGGGTTGGGAAGCTTCCACCGAACGTATGTACCCGGAAGACGGTGCTCTGAAAGGTGAA
ATCAAAATGCGTCTGAAACTGAAAGACGGTGGTCACTACGACGCTGAAGTTAAAACCACCTACATGGCTA
AAAAACCGGTTCAGCTGCCGGGTGCTTACAAAACCGACATCAAACTGGACATCACCTCCCACAACGAAGA
CTACACCATCGTTGAACAGTACGAACGTGCTGAAGGTCGTCACTCCACCGGTGCTTAAGGATCCAAACTC
GAGTAAGGATCTCCAGGCATCAAATAAAACGAAAGGCTCAGTCGAAAGACTGGGCCTTTCGTTTTATCTG
TTGTTTGTCGGTGAACGCTCTCTACTAGAGTCACACTGGCTCACCTTCGGGTGGGCCTTTCTGCGTTTAT
ACCTAGGGCGTTCGGCTGCGGCGAGCGGTATCAGCTCACTCAAAGGCGGTAATACGGTTATCCACAGAAT
CAGGGGATAACGCAGGAAAGAACATGTGAGCAAAAGGCCAGCAAAAGGCCAGGAACCGTAAAAAGGCCGC
GTTGCTGGCGTTTTTCCATAGGCTCCGCCCCCCTGACGAGCATCACAAAAATCGACGCTCAAGTCAGAGG
TGGCGAAACCCGACAGGACTATAAAGATACCAGGCGTTTCCCCCTGGAAGCTCCCTCGTGCGCTCTCCTG
TTCCGACCCTGCCGCTTACCGGATACCTGTCCGCCTTTCTCCCTTCGGGAAGCGTGGCGCTTTCTCATAG
CTCACGCTGTAGGTATCTCAGTTCGGTGTAGGTCGTTCGCTCCAAGCTGGGCTGTGTGCACGAACCCCCC
GTTCAGCCCGACCGCTGCGCCTTATCCGGTAACTATCGTCTTGAGTCCAACCCGGTAAGACACGACTTAT
CGCCACTGGCAGCAGCCACTGGTAACAGGATTAGCAGAGCGAGGTATGTAGGCGGTGCTACAGAGTTCTT
GAAGTGGTGGCCTAACTACGGCTACACTAGAAGGACAGTATTTGGTATCTGCGCTCTGCTGAAGCCAGTT
ACCTTCGGAAAAAGAGTTGGTAGCTCTTGATCCGGCAAACAAACCACCGCTGGTAGCGGTGGTTTTTTTG
TTTGCAAGCAGCAGATTACGCGCAGAAAAAAAGGATCTCAAGAAGATCCTTTGATCTTTTCTACGGGGTC
TGACGCTCAGTGGAACGAAAACTCACGTTAAGGGATTTTGGTCATGACTAGTGCTTGGATTCTCACCAAT
AAAAAACGCCCGGCGGCAACCGAGCGTTCTGAACAAATCCAGATGGAGTTCTGAGGTCATTACTGGATCT
ATCAACAGGAGTCCAAGCGAGCTCGTAAACTTGGTCTGACAGTTACCAATGCTTAATCAGTGAGGCACCT
ATCTCAGCGATCTGTCTATTTCGTTCATCCATAGTTGCCTGACTCCCCGTCGTGTAGATAACTACGATAC
GGGAGGGCTTACCATCTGGCCCCAGTGCTGCAATGATACCGCGAGACCCACGCTCACCGGCTCCAGATTT
ATCAGCAATAAACCAGCCAGCCGGAAGGGCCGAGCGCAGAAGTGGTCCTGCAACTTTATCCGCCTCCATC
CAGTCTATTAATTGTTGCCGGGAAGCTAGAGTAAGTAGTTCGCCAGTTAATAGTTTGCGCAACGTTGTTG
CCATTGCTACAGGCATCGTGGTGTCACGCTCGTCGTTTGGTATGGCTTCATTCAGCTCCGGTTCCCAACG
ATCAAGGCGAGTTACATGATCCCCCATGTTGTGCAAAAAAGCGGTTAGCTCCTTCGGTCCTCCGATCGTT
GTCAGAAGTAAGTTGGCCGCAGTGTTATCACTCATGGTTATGGCAGCACTGCATAATTCTCTTACTGTCA
TGCCATCCGTAAGATGCTTTTCTGTGACTGGTGAGTACTCAACCAAGTCATTCTGAGAATAGTGTATGCG
GCGACCGAGTTGCTCTTGCCCGGCGTCAATACGGGATAATACCGCGCCACATAGCAGAACTTTAAAAGTG
CTCATCATTGGAAAACGTTCTTCGGGGCGAAAACTCTCAAGGATCTTACCGCTGTTGAGATCCAGTTCGA
TGTAACCCACTCGTGCACCCAACTGATCTTCAGCATCTTTTACTTTCACCAGCGTTTCTGGGTGAGCAAA
AACAGGAAGGCAAAATGCCGCAAAAAAGGGAATAAGGGCGACACGGAAATGTTGAATACTCATACTCTTC
CTTTTTCAATATTATTGAAGCATTTATCAGGGTTATTGTCTCATGAGCGGATACATATTTGAATGTATTT
AGAAAAATAAACAAATAGGGGTTCCGCGCACATTTCCCCGAAAAGTGCCACCTGACGTC
